>Addgene plasmid #83453 | pcDNA4/TO 3xFlag-m-PKD1 S4134D-2xMyc/His | depositor full sequence | sequence record 159107 | pcDNA4/TO 3xFlag-m-PKD1 S4134D-2xMyc/His sequence 18151 bps
GACGGATCGGGAGATCTCCCGATCCCCTATGGTCGACTCTCAGTACAATCTGCTCTGATGCCGCATAGTT
AAGCCAGTATCTGCTCCCTGCTTGTGTGTTGGAGGTCGCTGAGTAGTGCGCGAGCAAAATTTAAGCTACA
ACAAGGCAAGGCTTGACCGACAATTGCATGAAGAATCTGCTTAGGGTTAGGCGTTTTGCGCTGCTTCGCG
ATGTACGGGCCAGATATACGCGTTGACATTGATTATTGACTAGTTATTAATAGTAATCAATTACGGGGTC
ATTAGTTCATAGCCCATATATGGAGTTCCGCGTTACATAACTTACGGTAAATGGCCCGCCTGGCTGACCG
CCCAACGACCCCCGCCCATTGACGTCAATAATGACGTATGTTCCCATAGTAACGCCAATAGGGACTTTCC
ATTGACGTCAATGGGTGGAGTATTTACGGTAAACTGCCCACTTGGCAGTACATCAAGTGTATCATATGCC
AAGTACGCCCCCTATTGACGTCAATGACGGTAAATGGCCCGCCTGGCATTATGCCCAGTACATGACCTTA
TGGGACTTTCCTACTTGGCAGTACATCTACGTATTAGTCATCGCTATTACCATGGTGATGCGGTTTTGGC
AGTACATCAATGGGCGTGGATAGCGGTTTGACTCACGGGGATTTCCAAGTCTCCACCCCATTGACGTCAA
TGGGAGTTTGTTTTGGCACCAAAATCAACGGGACTTTCCAAAATGTCGTAACAACTCCGCCCCATTGACG
CAAATGGGCGGTAGGCGTGTACGGTGGGAGGTCTATATAAGCAGAGCTCTCCCTATCAGTGATAGAGATC
TCCCTATCAGTGATAGAGATCGTCGACGAGCTCGTTTAGTGAACCGTCAGATCGCCTGGAGACGCCATCC
ACGCTGTTTTGACCTCCATAGAAGACACCGGGACCGATCCAGCCTCCGGACTCTAGCGTTTAAACTTAAG
CTTGGTACCGAGCTCGGATCCACTAGTCCAGTGTGGTGGGGCCCTGCAGATATCCAGCACAGTGGCGGCC
GCTCTAGAGCGGCCGCCACCATGCCGCTCGGCGCGCCTGCTCTCCTGGCGCTGGCCCTAGGCCTGGGCCT
GTGGCTCGGAGCGCTGGCCGGAGACCCTGGCGACTACAAGGACGACGATGACAAGGACTACAAGGACGAC
GATGACAAGGACTACAAGGACGACGATGACAAACGCGGCTGCGGGCCTTGCCCGCTCCCCTGCTTTTGCG
GCCCTGCGCCCGACGCCGCCTGCCGCGTCAATTGCTCCGGCCGCTGGCTGCAGACGCTAGGGCCGAGTCT
GCGCATCCCGGCTGACGCCACCGCGCTAGACCTGTCCCACAACCTACTTCAGACGCTGGACATAGGGCTC
CTGGTGAACCTTTCAGCACTGGTGGAGCTGGACTTAAGCAACAATAGGATTTCTACATTAGAAGAAGGCG
TGTTTGCTAATTTATTTAATTTAAGTGAAATAAACCTGAGTGGGAACCCATTTGAGTGCAACTGTGGTCT
GGCGTGGCTGCCACGCTGGGCAAAGGAACATCAGGTGCATGTGGTACAGTCTGAGGCAACCACGTGCAGG
GGGCCCATTCCACTGGCCGGCCAACCTCTCCTCAGTATCCCCTTATTGGACAATGCCTGTGGTGAGGAAT
ATGTCGCCTGCCTCCCTGACAACAGCTCAGGTGCTGTGGCAGCAGTACCCTTCTACTTTGCCCATGAGGG
ACCACTGGAGACTGAGGCCTGCAGTGCCTTCTGCTTCTCAGCTGGTGAGGGCCTTGCAGCCCTCTCGGAG
CAGAATCAATGCCTCTGTGGGGCAGGCCAGGCCTCTAACTCTTCTGCAGCCTGCTCATCCTGGTGTTCCA
GCATCTCACTGTCCCTCAACTCTGCCTGTGGGGGCCCCACCTTGCTCCAGCACACCTTTCCCGCCTCCCC
AGGGGCTACCCTGGTGGGGCCCCATGGACCCCTGGCCTCTGGCCAGCCAGCAGACTTCCATATTACTTCC
TCCCTGCCCATTAGCTCAACACGCTGGAACTTTGGAGATGGCTCACCTGAGGTGGACATGGCTAGCCCTG
CTGCCACCCACTTCTATGTGCTACCTGGGAGCTATCACATGACAGTTGTGCTGGCCTTGGGGGCTGGCTC
AGCTCTGCTGGAGACAGAGGTGCAAGTAGAAGCAACACCTACTGTCCTGGAGCTTGTGTGCCCATCCTTT
GTGCACAGTAACGAGAGCCTTGAACTTGGCATACGGCATCGTGGAGGCTCAGCCCTTGAGGTCACCTATA
GCATCCTGGCTTTGGATAAAGAGCCTGCCCAAGTGGTCCACCCACTCTGCCCCTTGGACACAGAGATCTT
CCCTGGCAATGGGCACTGCTACCGCCTGGTGGCAGAGAAGGCACCCTGGCTGCAAGCACAGGAGCAATGT
CGGACTTGGGCTGGAGCTGCCTTGGCTATGGTGGACAGTCCTGCCATCCAGCACTTCCTAGTCTCCAAGG
TTACCAGGAGCCTGGATGTGTGGATCGGCTTCTCATCTGTGGAGGGGACAGAAGGCCTGGATCCCCGGGG
TGAGGCCTTCAGCCTGGAAAGCTGCCAGAACTGGCTGCCTGGGGAGCCACACCCAGCCACAGCAGAGCAT
TGTGTGCGGTTGGGGCCTGCTGGGCAATGCAACACAGACCTGTGTTCAGCACCACATAGTTATGTCTGCG
AGCTGCGGCCTGGAGGGCCTGTGTGGGATACTGAGAACTTTGTCATGGGAATGTCTGGTGGAGGCCTGTC
TGGACCTCTGCATCCATTGGCACAGCAGGAAACTGTCCAGGGCCCGCTGCGACCTGTGGAGGTCATGGTG
TTCCCTGGCCTGAGCCCTAGCCGGGAAGCCTTTCTCACTGCAGCAGAGTTTTCTACCCAGAAGCTTGAAG
AGCCTGCCCAGATGCGGCTGCAGGTGTACCGGCCCTCAGGAGGAGCAGCAGCGGTCCCAGAAGGCAGCAG
TGAGCCTGACAACAGGACTGAGCCGGCCCCCAAGTGTGTGCCTGAGGAACTCTGGTGTCCAGGAGCCAAT
GTCTGCATACCTTTTGATGCTTCGTGTAACTCTCATGTCTGCATCAATGGGTCTGTGTCAAGGCTGGGAC
TCTCTAGGGCCAGCTACACACTATGGAAGGAGTTCTTTTTTTCTGTGCCTGCAGGGCCTCCCACACAGTA
CTTGGTCACCCTCCACAGCCAGGATGTTCCTATGCTCCCTGGTGACCTCATTGGCTTACAGCATGATGCT
GGCCCAGGTACTCTCCTACAGTGTCCCCTGGCTTCCAGCTGTCCTGGCCAAGCCCTGTACCTTTCAACCA
ATGCCTCAGATTGGATGACCAACCTGCCTGTCCATCTGGAAGAAGCTTGGGCTGGCCCTGTCTGCTCCCT
ACAGCTGCTTTTGGTCACAGAGCGGCTTACACCACTGCTGGGCCTTGGGCCTAACCCTGGACTACAGCAT
CCTGGGCACTATGAGGTCCGGGCTACAGTGGGCAACAGCGTATCCAGGCAAAACCTGTCCTGCAGCTTCA
GTGTGGTCTCTCCAATAGCTGGGCTGAGAGTCATTCACCCCATCCCCCTTGATGGCCACATCTATGTGCC
AACCAACGGCTCAGTCTTGGTGCTTCAGGTAGATTCTGGTGCTAATGCCACTGCCACAGCTCAGTGGTTT
GGGGGCAATATTAGTGCTCCCTTCGAGGATGCCTGCCCTCCTGAGGTGGATTTTCTCAAGCAAGATTGCA
CAGAAGAGGCCAATGGCACCCTGTTCTCAGTGTTGATGTTGCCCAGGCTCAAGGAGGGGGATCACACAGT
GGAGATTGTGGCGCAAAATGGAGCCAGCCAGGCCAACCTCAGCCTGAGAGTGACAGCTGAGGAGCCCATC
TGTGGCCTCCGTGCTGTGCCAAGCCCTGAGGCCCGAGTGCTACAGGGCATCCTGGTGCGGTACAGCCCCA
TGGTAGAGGCTGGCTCAGACGTAGCCTTCCGGTGGACCATTGATGATAAGCAGTCTCTGACTTTCCACAA
CACTGTCTTCAATGTAATATACCAGAGTGCTGCCATCTTCAAGCTCTCGCTGACAGCCTCTAACCATGTG
AGCAACATCACCGTGAACTACAATGTCACTGTGGAGCGGATGAACAAGATGCATGGGCTGTGGGTATCTG
CAGTACCGACTGTGTTACCCCCCAATGCCACACTGGCACTGACAGGTGGTGTGCTGGTGGATTCAGCTGT
GGAGGTGGCCTTCCTGTGGAACTTTGGGGATGGGGAGCAGGTACTCCGCCAGTTCAAGCCTCCATACGAC
GAGTCCTTCCAGGTTCCAGACCCCACAGTGGCGCAGGTGCTGGTGGAACACAATACCACGCATATTTACA
CTACCCCAGGTGAGTACAACTTGACCGTCCTTGTGTCCAATACCTATGAGAATCTGACGCAGCAGGTGAC
AGTAAGTGTGCGCACTGTTCTTCCCAACGTGGCTATTGGCATGAGCAGCAACGTCCTGGTGGCCGGCCAA
CCCATCACCTTTTCCCCATATCCGCTGCCCTCAACTGATGGTGTCCTATATACGTGGGACTTTGGGGATG
GCTCACCTGTCCTAATACAGAGCCAGCCAGTACTCAACCACACCTACAGCATGACGGGCGCTTACAGAAT
CACCTTGGAGGTTAACAACACAGTGAGCAGCGTGACAGCACATGCAGACATCCGTGTCTTCCAGGAGTTG
CATGGCCTGACTGTGTATTTGAGCCCATCTGTGGAGCAGGGAGCCCCCATGGTAGTCAGTGCTTCTGTGG
AGTCAGGTGACAACATTACATGGACATTTGACATGGGAGATGGCACAGTATTCACAGGCCCTGAGGCTAC
AGTACAACATGTATACCTGCGGGCCCAGAACTTCACAGTGACAGTAGAAGCAGCCAACCCTGCTGGCCAC
TTGTCCCAGAGCCTGCATGTGCAAGTGTTTGTCCTGGAGGTATTACACATAGAGCCCTCTACCTGCATCC
CCACACAGCCCAGTGCCCAGCTTATGGCCCATGTCACTGGGGACCCTGTCCATTACCTCTTTGATTGGAC
TTTTGGAGATGGCTCCTCCAATGTGACTGTCCATGGGCATCCATCAGTGACACACAACTTCACTAGGAGT
GGCATATTCCCACTGGCATTGGTTTTGTCAAGCCATGTGAACAAGGCACATTATTTTACCAGCATCTGTG
TGGAACCTGAGATACGTAACATCACCCTGCAGCCTGAGAGGCAGTTTGTGAAGCTGGGGGATGAAGCCCG
GCTGGTTGCCTATTCTTGGCCCCCATTCCCGTACCGATATACCTGGGACTTTGGCACTGAAGACACTACC
CACACCCAAACTGGGGGCTCTGAAGTGAAATTTATCTACCGAGAACCAGGCTCCTACTTGGTGATAGTCA
CTGTGTCCAACAACATCTCTTCTACCAATGACTCAGCTTTTGTGGAGGTCCAGGAGCCTGTGTTAGTCAC
TGGCATCAGGATCAATGGCTCCCATGTGTTAGAGCTGCAGCAGCCTTACCTGTTGTCAGCCATGGGCAGT
GGGAGCCCTGCCACCTACCTATGGGAACTGGGAGACGGCAGCCAGAGTGAGGGCCCTGAGGTCACCCATA
TCTACAGCAGCACCGGTGATTTCACTGTCAGGGTGTCTGGCTGGAATGAGGTGAGCCGTAGTGAGGCCCA
ACTCAACATCACCGTAAAGCAGCGTGTGCGGGGCCTCACCATCAATGCCAGCCGCACAGTGGTGCCCCTG
AATGGCAGTGTGAGCTTTAGTACCTTGTTGGAGGTAGGGAGTGATGTGCATTACTCCTGGGTGCTCTGTG
ACAGATGCACACCCATTCCAGGCGGACCCACTATTTCCTACACCTTCCGCTCTGTGGGCACCTTCAATAT
TATTGTCACAGCTGAGAATGAGGTGGGTTCTGCCCAGGACAGCATCTTCATCTATGTTCTCCAGTTCATT
GAGGGGCTGCAGGTGGCAGGGGGTGATAACGGCTGCTGCTTCCCTACCAACTACACACTGCAGCTGCAAG
CTGCAGTTAGGGATGGCACCAACATCTCTTATAGCTGGACAGCGCAGCAGGAGGGCAGCCTCATCACACT
CTTCGGCAGTGGCAAGTGCTTTTCTCTCACTTCACTCAAAGCTAGCACCTACTATGTCCATCTTAGGGCC
ACTAACATGTTGGGTAGTGCCGCAGCCAACCGTACTATAGACTTTGTGGAACCTGTGGAGAGTCTAATCC
TATCTGCATCCCCTAATCCAGCTGCTGTCAACATGAGTCTCACCCTTTGTGCTGAATTGGCTGGTGGCAG
TGGTGTTGTTTACACTTGGTACCTGGAGGAAGGACTGAGTTGGAAGACCTCCATGCCATCTACCACCCAC
ACCTTTGCTGCACCTGGCCTGCACTTGGTCAGAGTCACAGCTGAGAACCAGTTGGGCTCAGTCAATGCCA
CAGTTGAAGTGGCCATACAGGTGCCTGTGGGTGGTCTGAGTATCAGAACCAGTGAGCCAGATAGCATCTT
TGTGGCAGCTGGCTCCACTCTACCCTTCTGGGGTCAGCTGGCTGAAGGTACCAATGTGACTTGGTGCTGG
ACCTTGCCAGGTGGGAGTAAGGACAGCCAGTACATTGCTGTGCGCTTCTCCACGGCTGGCAGTTTCTCTC
TGCAGCTCAATGCTTCCAATGCAGTCAGTTGGGTCTCAGCCATGTACAACCTCACAGTAGAGGAACCCAT
TGTGAACCTGATGCTGTGGGCCAGCAGCAAGGTGGTGGCGCCTGGGCAGCCAGTCCACTTTGAAATCCTG
CTGGCAGCTGGCTCTGCTCTTACTTTCCGACTTCAGGTTGGTGGGTCTGTCCCTGAAGTGCTCCCTAGCC
CCCACTTCTCCCACAGCTTCTTTCGGGTTGGAGACCATCTGGTGAATGTGCAGGCTGAGAACCACGTGAG
TCATGCCCAGGCACAGGTTCGCATCCTAGTGCTGGAGGCTGTTGTTGGGCTGCAGGTACCCAACTGCTGT
GAGCCAGGCATGGCCACAGGCACTGAGAAGAACTTCACAGCCCGGGTGCAGCGAGGTTCCCGAGTTGCCT
ATGCCTGGTATTTCTCCTTGCAAAAGGTTCAGGGTGACTCATTGGTTATTTTATCTGGCCGTGATGTCAC
CTACACACCTGTGGCTGCAGGGTTACTGGAGATCCATGTGCGTGCCTTTAATGAACTGGGTGGTGTGAAC
CTCACACTCATGGTGGAAGTCCAGGATATCATCCAGTATGTAACACTTCAGAGTGGCCGCTGCTTTACCA
ACCGCTCAGCCAGGTTTGAGGCTGCTACAAGCCCCAGTCCACGGCGTGTAACCTACCACTGGGACTTTGG
GGATGGGACTCCGGTACAGAAAACAGAGGAATTCTGGGCTGATCACTACTACCTGCGTCCTGGGGACTAC
CATGTAGAGGTGAATGCTACAAACCTAGTGAGTTTTTTTGTGGCACAGGCCACAGTGACTGTCCAGGTGC
TGGCCTGTAGGGAGCCTGAAGTGGAGGTAGCACTGCCTCTGCAGGTGCTGATGCGGCGTTCCCAGCGCAA
CTACCTGGAGGCCCATGTTGATCTACGCAACTGTGTCTCCTACCAGACTGAATATCGGTGGGAGATATAT
CGTACTGCCAGCTGCCAACGGCCAGGACGTATGGCTCAAATGGTACTGCCTGGTGTGGATGTGAGCCGAC
CCCAGCTGGTGGTGCCACGGCTGGCACTACCTGTGGGCCACTACTGCTTTGTGTTTGTGGTTTCATTTGG
GGACACACCATTGGCACGGAGCATCCAGGCCAATGTGACAGTGGCTGCTGAGCGTCTGGTACCCATCATT
GAAGGTGGCTCATACCGGGTATGGTCAGACACGCAGGACCTGGTGCTGGATGGGAGCAAGTCCTATGACC
CTAATTTAGAGGATGGTGATCAGACACCGCTCAACTTCCATTGGGCCTGCGTGGCTTCAACACAGAGTGA
GACAGGTGGCTGCGTGCTAAACTTTGGGCCCCGTGGGAGCAGTGTGGTCACCATCCCCCTGGAACGCCTA
GAAGCTGGTGTAGAATATACCTTCAACCTCATAGTGTGGAAAGCAGGTCGGAAGGAAGAAGCCACCAACC
AGACAGTACTGATCCGAAGTGGGCGAGTCCCCATTGTGTCCCTTGAGTGTGTGTCCTGCAAGGCACAAGC
AGTGTATGAAGTGAGCCGAAGTTCCTATGTGTACTTGGAGGGTCACTGCCACAACTGCAGCAGAGGCTAC
AAGCAAGGGTGTTGGGCCGCTCGCACTTTCAGCAATAAGACTCTGGTGCTGAACGAGACGACAACATCCA
CGGGTAGCACCGGCATGAATCTGGTAGTGCGGCCAGGTGCACTGCGTGATGGGGAGGGCTACATCTTCAC
ACTCACTGTGCTGGGCCACTCAGGGGAAGAAGAGGGCTGTGCCTCAATCCGCCTCTCACCCAACCGCCCC
CCACTTGGAGGCTCCTGCCGCCTATTCCCATTGGATTCTGTGCGTGGCCTCACCACTAAGGTTCACTTCG
AGTGCACAGGTTGGCGTGATGCAGAAGATGGTGGAGCCCCACTGGTATATGCTCTGTTGCTGAAGCGCTG
TCGTCAGAGCTACTGTGAGAATTTCTGCATCTATAAGGGTAGTCTTTCCACCTATGGGGCTGTCCTGCCT
CCTGGATTCCAGCCCCTTTTTGTGGTGAGCCTAGCTGTGGTTGTACAAGACCAGCTGGGTGCTGCTGTTG
TTGCACTCAACAGGTCTCTGACCATTGTCCTACCAGAACCCAGTGGAAATCCTGCAGACCTCGTACCCTG
GCTGCACAGCCTGACTGCCAGTGTGCTGCCTGGGCTCCTGAAGCAGGCTGACCCTCAGCATGTCATCGAG
TACTCTTTAGCCCTCATTACTGTGCTCAATGAGTATGAGCAGGCCCCAGATGTGTCAGAGCCCAACGTTG
AGCAGCAGCTGAGAGCCCAAATGCGTAAGAACATCACGGAGACCCTGATCTCCCTGCGGGTCAACACTGT
GGATGACATCCAGCAGATTACTGCTGCGTTAGCCCAGTGCATGGTGTCCAGCAGGGAGCTCATGTGCCGC
TCCTGCCTGAAGAAGATGCTGCAGAAGCTGGAGGGCATGATGCGCATCTTGCAAGCTGAAACCACTGAGG
GCACCTTGACACCCACCACCATTGCTGACAGCATTCTCAATATCACAGGTGACCTCATCCACCTGGCCAG
CTTGGACATGCAGGGCCCACAGCCCTTGGAGCTGGGGGTGGAGCCGCCCTCCCTGATGGTGGCTTCTAAG
GCCTACAACCTCTCGTCGGCCCTCATGCGTATCCTCATGCGTTCCCGAGTGCTCAATGAGGAGCCTCTGA
CTCTGGCTGGCGAGGAGATTGTGGCCCTAGGCAAGCGCTCAGACCCACTCAGTCTTCTGTGTTATGGCAA
AGCCTTGGGGCCCAGCTGCCACTTCTCCATTCCTGAGGCCTTCAGTGGGGCCCTGTCGAACCTCAGTGAT
GTGGTGCAGCTCATCTTCCTTGTGGATTCCAACCCCTTCCCCTTTGGCTACATTAGCAACTACACTGTCT
CCACCAAAGTGGCATCTATGGCATTCCAGACACAGACTGGTACCCAGATCCCTATTGAGCAGTTGGCTGC
AGAGCGTGCCATCACAGTGAAGGTGCCAAACAACTCAGACCAGGCTGCCCAGAGCTCTCACAATCCTGTG
GGTTCTACCATTGTACAGCCCCAGACCTCTGTCAGCGCTGTGGTCACTGCAGACAACAGTAACCCTCAAG
CTGGCCTGCATCTGAGGATCACTTACACAGTGCTTAATGAGCGCTATCTGTCCGCGGAGCCTGAGCCCTA
CCTGGCTGTGTACCTGCACTCAGTGTCCCAGCCCAATGAGTACAACTGCTCGGCCAGCAGGAGGATCAGC
CTGGAGGTGCTGGAGGGTGCTGACCACAGGCTCTACACCTTCTTCATTGCCCCAGGAACTGGGACCTTGG
ACAGGAGTTACTACCTGAACCTGACGAGCCATTTCCACTGGTCTGCCCTGGAGGTGTCTGTGGGCCTCTA
TACATCCCTGTGCCAGTACTTCAGTGAGGAGATGATGATGTGGAGAACTGAGGGCATTGTACCCCTGGAG
GAGACCTCACCCAGCCAGGCTGTCTGCCTCACCCGCCACCTCACTGCCTTCGGTGCCAGCCTTTTTGTGC
CTCCCAGCCATGTCCAGTTCATCTTTCCTGAACCATCTGCAAGCATCAACTACATTGTCCTCCTGACGTG
TGTCATATGCCTGGTGACCTATGTGGTCATGGCTATGATCCTGCGCAAGCTGGACCAGCTGGATGTTAGC
CGTGTCCGTGTCATCCCGTTCTGTGGGAAGGGGGGCCGCTTCAAATATGAAATACTTGTTAAGACCGGCT
GGAGCCGAGGTTCAGGTACCACTGCTCACGTCGGCATCATGCTGTATGGAGAGGACAACCGTAGTGGTCA
CCGGCACTTAGATGGGGACAGAGCCTTTCATCGAAACAGCCTGGACATCTTCCAAATTGCCACCCCGCAC
AGCCTGGGCAGCGTGTGGAAGATCCGAGTGTGGCATGATAACAAAGGGCTCAGCCCTGCCTGGTTCCTGC
AACACATTATCGTCCGGGACCTACAGAGTGCCCGCAGCACCTTCTTTTTGGTCAATGACTGGCTGTCTGT
GGAGACTGAGGCCAACGGGGGCCTAGTGGAGAAGGAGGTGCTTGCAGCAAATGAAGCTGCGCTGTGGCAG
TTCCAGCGGCTCCTCGTGGCTGAGTTGCAGAGAGGCTTCTTTGACAAGCACATCTGGCTCTCCATATGGG
ACCGGCCGCCTCGTAGCCGCTTTACTAGAGTCCAGAGGGTTACCTGCTGTGTTCTCCTCCTCTGCCTCTT
CCTGGCTGCCAATGCTGTGTGGTACGGAGTTGTGAGAGACACCACCTACAGCATGGGACCTGTGTCCAGT
CTGATCTCTCCTGGTGTTGACACAGTTGCTATTGGCCTTGTGTCCAGTGTGGTAGTCTACCCTGTCTATT
TGGCTGTCCTGTTCCTCTTCCGGATGTCTCGGAGTAAGGTGTCTGGGGACCAAAACCCCACACCCACAGG
GCAGCAGGCCCTAGATGTTGACAGCTACCTGGACCCATCTGTGCTAGACAGCTCCCTCCTCACACTCTCT
GGCCTCACAGAGGCCTTCGCTGGGCAAGTGAAGAATGACTTGTTTCTGGAAGATGCTAAAAGCCTGGTGT
GCTGGCCGTCCAGTGAGGGTACTCTTAGTTGGCCAGACCTGCTCAGTGACCCATCTGTTGTGAGCAGCAC
ACTGCAGCGATTGACCCAGGGCAGGCCTGGCTGCATGTTGGGCTCAGAGGAAGATGGTGCCTCTCTGGTT
AGCCCTTCCTTGCCTGCCAAATACTTGTCGGCCTCAGATGAAGACCTGATCCATCAGGTACTGGCTGATG
GGGCCAACAACCTGGTTCCTACCCAGGACACCCTCCTAGAAACAGACCTGCTTACTAGCCTGTCCAGTGT
TCCTGGAGAGAAAACAGAAACTCTGATACTGCAGACAGTGGGGGAGGAGAGACCAGCCAGCATGGGCCTC
AGTTGGGAACAGTCCCCGGTGACAAGGCTTTCCAGGACAGGACTGGTGGAAGGTTTTCAGAAGCGACTGC
TGCCTGCCTGGTGTGCCCCACTGGCCCATGGGCTCAGCCTGCTCTTGGTAGCTGTAGCTGTAGCAGTTTC
AGGGTGGATTGGTGCCAGCTTCCCTCCCAGCGTGAGTGTCATGTGGCTTCTCTCAAGCAGCTCCAGCTTC
CTGGCCTCCTTTCTTGGCTGGGAGCCCCTTAAGGTCCTGCTGGAAGCCCTCTACTTCTCCCTTGTGGCCA
AGCGGCTTCACCCTGATGAAGATGACACTCTGGTAGAGAGCCCAGCTGTAACCCCTGTAAGTGAGCGTGT
GCCCCGTGTGCGGCCCCCACATGGTTTTGCACTCTTCTTGGCAAAGGAGGAAGCTCGAAAGGTCAAGAGG
CTCCATGACATGTTGAAGAGACTCTTGGTGTACATGCTTTTCTTACTGGTGACGCTGCTGGCCAACTATG
GGGATGCTTCTTGCCATGGTCACGCCTATCGCCTGCAGAGCGCCATCAAGCAGGAGCTGGATAGCCAAGC
CTTTCTGGCCATCACCCGGTCTGATGAGTTCTGGCCATGGATGTCACATGTGTTCTTGCCCTATGTCCAT
GGGAACCAGTCTAGCCCTGAGCTGGGCCCTCCACGGCTACGGCAGGTGCGACTGCAGGAAGCATTCTGCC
CAGACCCTTCTAGCTCGGAGCACATGTGTTCAGCGGCAGGAAGCTTGAGCACCAGTGACTATGGCATTGG
CTGGCAGAGTGTGGTGCAAAATGGCTCTGAGACATGGGCCTACTCTGCACCGGACCTGCTGGGCGCCTGG
TACTGGGGCTACTGTGCAGTGTATGACAGTGGGGGCTACATACAGGAGTTAGGACTGAGTCTGGAGGAGA
GCCGTGCACGACTGGGCTTCCTGCAGCTGCACAACTGGCTTGACAGCAGGAGCCGTGCAGTGTTTGTAGA
ACTCACCCGCTACAGCCCTGCTGTGGGGCTCCATGCTGCTGTTACACTGCGCCTCGAGTTCCCTGTAGCC
GGCCATGCACTGGCTGCCTTCAGTGTCCGCCCATTTGCGTTACGGCGACTCAGCACTGGCCTGTCTCTAC
CACTGCTCACCTCGGTGTGCTTGCTGCTGTTTGCCCTATACTTTTCCATGGCCGAGGTGCAGACCTGGCG
CAAAGATGGGTGTGCGTGCACAGCAAGGCCTGACACCTGGGCACGGTGCCTACTGGTGATACTGACAGCA
GCTACAGGGCTTGTACGCCTGGCCCAGCTGGGCATTGCTGATCGCCAGTGGACCCATTTTGTGCAGGACC
ATCCACGCCACTTCACTAGCTTCGACCAAGTGGCTCAGCTGGGCTCTGTGGCCCGTGGCCTGGCAGCTTC
ACTACTCTTCCTGCTTTTGGTCAAGGCTGCCCAGCAGCTGCGGTTTGTGCGCCAGTGGTCTGTTTTTGGC
AAGACATTGTGTCGGGCCTTGCCCGAGCTCATGGGAGCCACCTTGGGCCTGGTGCTGCTTGGTGTGGCCT
ATGCACAGATGGCCATCCTGCTTATTTCCTCTGGTGCTGACACTCTCTACAACATGGCCCGTGCCTTCCT
GGTGCTGTGCCCTGGGGCGAGGGTCCCCACTCTGTGCCCTTCAGAGTCCTGGTACCTGTCCCCTCTGCTG
TGTGTGGGGCTCTGGGCTCTGCGAGTGTGGGGTGCCCTGAGGTTAGGGGCTATCCTCCTGCGTTGGCGGT
ACCACGCCTTGCGTGGCGAGCTCTACCGCCCAGCATGGGAACCCCAGGACTATGAGATGGTGGAGCTTTT
CCTGCGTAGGCTTCGGCTCTGGATGGGCTTCGACAAGGTCAAGGAGTTCCGCCACAAAGTCCGCTTTGAA
GGAATGGATCCACTGCCTTCCCGCTCATCCAGGGGCTCCAAGTCATCCCCAGTTGTGCTCCCACCTAGCT
CAGGCTCAGAAGCTTCACACCCATCCACCTCGTCCAGCCAACCAGACGGGCCAAGCGCCAGCTTAAGCCG
CTCGACGCTGAAGCTGGAACCAGAGCCCTCTCGCCTCCATGCTGTGTTTGAAAGTCTGCTTGTCCAGTTT
GACCGACTCAACCAGGCCACAGAGGACGTCTACCAGCTGGAGCAACAACTCCAGAGCCTTCGAGGCCATG
GGCACAATGGACCTCCTTCCTCTCCCTCCCCTGGCTGCTTCCCAGGCTCTCAGCCAGCTTTGCCCAGCCG
CCTTTCTCGGGCCAGTCAGGGGCTGGATCAGACTGTAGGCCCCAACAGGGTGTCCCTGTGGCCTAATAAC
AAGGTCCACCCCAGCAGCACTGCGGCCGCACGTGAACAAAAACTCATCTCAGAAGAGGATCTGGGGCCCT
TCGAACAAAAACTCATCTCAGAAGAGGATCTGAATATGCATACCGGTCATCATCACCATCACCATTGAGT
TTAAACCCGCTGATCAGCCTCGACTGTGCCTTCTAGTTGCCAGCCATCTGTTGTTTGCCCCTCCCCCGTG
CCTTCCTTGACCCTGGAAGGTGCCACTCCCACTGTCCTTTCCTAATAAAATGAGGAAATTGCATCGCATT
GTCTGAGTAGGTGTCATTCTATTCTGGGGGGTGGGGTGGGGCAGGACAGCAAGGGGGAGGATTGGGAAGA
CAATAGCAGGCATGCTGGGGATGCGGTGGGCTCTATGGCTTCTGAGGCGGAAAGAACCAGCTGGGGCTCT
AGGGGGTATCCCC
[124 nt withheld, positions 14434-14557]
C
[32 nt withheld, positions 14559-14590]
CA
[57 nt withheld, positions 14593-14649]
A
[49 nt withheld, positions 14651-14699]
CCTTTGACGTTGGAGTCCACGTTCTTT
[37 nt withheld, positions 14727-14763]
ACCCTATCTCGGTCTATTCTTTTGATTTATAAGGGATTTTGGGGATTTCGGCCTATTGGTTAAAAAATGA
GCTGATTTAACAAAAATTTAACGCGAATTAATTCTGTGGAATGTGTGTCAGTTAGGGTGTGGAAAGTCCC
CAGGCTCCCCAGGCAGGCAGAAGTATGCAAAGCATGCATCTCAATTAGTCAGCAACCAGGTGTGGAAAGT
CCCCAGGCTCCCCAGCAGGCAGAAGTATGCAAAGCATGCATCTCAATTAGTCAGCAACCATAGTCCCGCC
CCTAACTCCGCCCATCCCGCCCCTAACTCCGCCCAGTTCCGCCCATTCTCCGCCCCATGGCTGACTAATT
TTTTTTATTTATGCAGAGGCCGAGGCCGCCTCTGCCTCTGAGCTATTCCAGAAGTAGTGAGGAGGCTTTT
TTGGAGGCCTAGGCTTTTGCAAAAAGCTCCCGGGAGCTTGTATATCCATTTTCGGATCTGATCAGCACGT
GTTGACAATTAATCATCGGCATAGTATATCGGCATAGTATAATACGACAAGGTGAGGAACTAAACCATGG
CCAAGTTGACCAGTGCCGTTCCGGTGCTCACCGCGCGCGACGTCGCCGGAGCGGTCGAGTTCTGGACCGA
CCGGCTCGGGTTCTCCCGGGACTTCGTGGAGGACGACTTCGCCGGTGTGGTCCGGGACGACGTGACCCTG
TTCATCAGCGCGGTCCAGGACCAGGTGGTGCCGGACAACACCCTGGCCTGGGTGTGGGTGCGCGGCCTGG
ACGAGCTGTACGCCGAGTGGTCGGAGGTCGTGTCCACGAACTTCCGGGACGCCTCCGGGCCGGCCATGAC
CGAGATCGGCGAGCAGCCGTGGGGGCGGGAGTTCGCCCTGCGCGACCCGGCCGGCAACTGCGTGCACTTC
GTGGCCGAGGAGCAGGACTGACACGTGCTACGAGATTTCGATTCCACCGCCGCCTTCTATGAAAGGTTGG
GCTTCGGAATCGTTTTCCGGGACGCCGGCTGGATGATCCTCCAGCGCGGGGATCTCATGCTGGAGTTCTT
CGCCCACCCCAACTTGTTTATTGCAGCTTATAATGGTTACAAATAAAGCAATAGCATCACAAATTTCACA
AATAAAGCATTTTTTTCACTGCATTCTAGTTGTGGTTTGTCCAAACTCATCAATGTATCTTATCATGTCT
GTATACCGTCGACCTCTAGCTAGAGCTTGGCGTAATCATGGTCATAGCTGTTTCCTGTGTGAAATTGTTA
TCCGCTCACAATTCCACACAACATACGAGCCGGAAGCATAAAGTGTAAAGCCTGGGGTGCCTAATGAGTG
AGCTAACTCACATTAATTGCGTTGCGCTCACTGCCCGCTTTCCAGTCGGGAAACCTGTCGTGCCAGCTGC
ATTAATGAATCGGCCAACGCGCGGGGAGAGGCGGTTTGCGTATTGGGCGCTCTTCCGCTTCCTCGCTCAC
TGACTCGCTGCGCTCGGTCGTTCGGCTGCGGCGAGCGGTATCAGCTCACTCAAAGGCGGTAATACGGTTA
TCCACAGAATCAGGGGATAACGCAGGAAAGAACATGTGAGCAAAAGGCCAGCAAAAGGCCAGGAACCGTA
AAAAGGCCGCGTTGCTGGCGTTTTTCCATAGGCTCCGCCCCCCTGACGAGCATCACAAAAATCGACGCTC
AAGTCAGAGGTGGCGAAACCCGACAGGACTATAAAGATACCAGGCGTTTCCCCCTGGAAGCTCCCTCGTG
CGCTCTCCTGTTCCGACCCTGCCGCTTACCGGATACCTGTCCGCCTTTCTCCCTTCGGGAAGCGTGGCGC
TTTCTCAATGCTCACGCTGTAGGTATCTCAGTTCGGTGTAGGTCGTTCGCTCCAAGCTGGGCTGTGTGCA
CGAACCCCCCGTTCAGCCCGACCGCTGCGCCTTATCCGGTAACTATCGTCTTGAGTCCAACCCGGTAAGA
CACGACTTATCGCCACTGGCAGCAGCCACTGGTAACAGGATTAGCAGAGCGAGGTATGTAGGCGGTGCTA
CAGAGTTCTTGAAGTGGTGGCCTAACTACGGCTACACTAGAAGGACAGTATTTGGTATCTGCGCTCTGCT
GAAGCCAGTTACCTTCGGAAAAAGAGTTGGTAGCTCTTGATCCGGCAAACAAACCACCGCTGGTAGCGGT
GGTTTTTTTGTTTGCAAGCAGCAGATTACGCGCAGAAAAAAAGGATCTCAAGAAGATCCTTTGATCTTTT
CTACGGGGTCTGACGCTCAGTGGAACGAAAACTCACGTTAAGGGATTTTGGTCATGAGATTATCAAAAAG
GATCTTCACCTAGATCCTTTTAAATTAAAAATGAAGTTTTAAATCAATCTAAAGTATATATGAGTAAACT
TGGTCTGACAGTTACCAATGCTTAATCAGTGAGGCACCTATCTCAGCGATCTGTCTATTTCGTTCATCCA
TAGTTGCCTGACTCCCCGTCGTGTAGATAACTACGATACGGGAGGGCTTACCATCTGGCCCCAGTGCTGC
AATGATACCGCGAGACCCACGCTCACCGGCTCCAGATTTATCAGCAATAAACCAGCCAGCCGGAAGGGCC
GAGCGCAGAAGTGGTCCTGCAACTTTATCCGCCTCCATCCAGTCTATTAATTGTTGCCGGGAAGCTAGAG
TAAGTAGTTCGCCAGTTAATAGTTTGCGCAACGTTGTTGCCATTGCTACAGGCATCGTGGTGTCACGCTC
GTCGTTTGGTATGGCTTCATTCAGCTCCGGTTCCCAACGATCAAGGCGAGTTACATGATCCCCCATGTTG
TGCAAAAAAGCGGTTAGCTCCTTCGGTCCTCCGATCGTTGTCAGAAGTAAGTTGGCCGCAGTGTTATCAC
TCATGGTTATGGCAGCACTGCATAATTCTCTTACTGTCATGCCATCCGTAAGATGCTTTTCTGTGACTGG
TGAGTACTCAACCAAGTCATTCTGAGAATAGTGTATGCGGCGACCGAGTTGCTCTTGCCCGGCGTCAATA
CGGGATAATACCGCGCCACATAGCAGAACTTTAAAAGTGCTCATCATTGGAAAACGTTCTTCGGGGCGAA
AACTCTCAAGGATCTTACCGCTGTTGAGATCCAGTTCGATGTAACCCACTCGTGCACCCAACTGATCTTC
AGCATCTTTTACTTTCACCAGCGTTTCTGGGTGAGCAAAAACAGGAAGGCAAAATGCCGCAAAAAAGGGA
ATAAGGGCGACACGGAAATGTTGAATACTCATACTCTTCCTTTTTCAATATTATTGAAGCATTTATCAGG
GTTATTGTCTCATGAGCGGATACATATTTGAATGTATTTAGAAAAATAAACAAATAGGGGTTCCGCGCAC
ATTTCCCCGAAAAGTGCCACCTGACGTC
Features (pLannotate 1.2.2; 23 found; start..end, strand, type, name):
     36..80      -  misc_feature   bom (fragment): basis of mobility region from pBR322
    235..614     +  enhancer       CMV enhancer: human cytomegalovirus immediate early enhancer
    615..818     +  promoter       CMV promoter: human cytomegalovirus (CMV) immediate early promoter
    820..839     +  promoter       PLtetO-1 promoter (fragment): modified phage lambda PL promoter with tet operator sites (Lutz and Bujard, 1997)
    841..860     +  promoter       PLtetO-1 promoter (fragment): modified phage lambda PL promoter with tet operator sites (Lutz and Bujard, 1997)
    868..901     +  promoter       TRE3GV promoter (fragment): 3rd-generation Tet-responsive promoter that can be activated by binding of Tet-On® 3G, optimized for retroviral and lentiviral vectors
   1053..1070    -  misc_feature   MCS (fragment): pBluescript multiple cloning site
   1071..14021   +  CDS            Pkd1: PKD1_MOUSE - Experimental evidence at protein level: Swiss-Prot protein existence level 1. Component of a heteromeric calcium-permeable ion channel formed by PKD1 and PKD2 that is activated by interaction between PKD1 and a Wnt family member, such as WNT3A and WNT9B. Both PKD1 and PKD2 are required for channel activity (By similarity). Involved in renal tubulogenesis (PubMed:24939912). Involved in fluid-flow mechanosensation by the primary cilium in renal epithelium (PubMed:12514735). Acts as a regulator of cilium length, together with PKD2 (PubMed:20096584). The dynamic control of cilium leng
  14164..14388   +  polyA_signal   bGH poly(A) signal: bovine growth hormone polyadenylation signal
  14392..14413   +  promoter       SV40 promoter (fragment): SV40 enhancer and early promoter
  14434..14862   +  rep_origin     f1 ori (sequence partly withheld): f1 bacteriophage origin of replication; arrow indicates direction of (+) strand synthesis
  14876..15206   +  promoter       SV40 promoter: SV40 enhancer and early promoter
  15254..15301   +  promoter       EM7 promoter: synthetic bacterial promoter&nbsp
  15320..15694   +  CDS            BleoR: antibiotic-binding protein; Sh ble from Streptoalloteichus hindustanus; confers resistance to bleomycin, phleomycin, and Zeocin™
  15704..15829   +  CDS            ble (fragment): BLE_KLEPN - Experimental evidence at protein level: Swiss-Prot protein existence level 1. Binding protein with a strong affinity to the bleomycin family of antibiotics. Binds to CL990; an antimitotic-antibiotic compound. From Klebsiella pneumoniae.
  15824..15945   +  polyA_signal   SV40 poly(A) signal: SV40 polyadenylation signal
  16016..16038   -  protein_bind   lac operator (fragment): The lac repressor binds to the lac operator to inhibit transcription in E. coli. This inhibition can be relieved by adding lactose or isopropyl-β-D-thiogalactopyranoside (IPTG). lac repressor encoded by lacI
  16042..16072   -  promoter       lac promoter: promoter for the E. coli lac operon
  16087..16108   -  protein_bind   CAP binding site: CAP binding activates transcription in the presence of cAMP. E. coli catabolite activator protein
  16121..16213   -  CDS            lacI (fragment): lac repressor; lacI; The lac repressor binds to the lac operator to inhibit transcription in E. coli. This inhibition can be relieved by adding lactose or isopropyl-β-D-thiogalactopyranoside (IPTG).
  16396..16984   -  rep_origin     ori: high-copy-number ColE1/pMB1/pBR322/pUC origin of replication
  17155..18015   -  CDS            AmpR: β-lactamase; bla; confers resistance to ampicillin, carbenicillin, and related antibiotics
  18016..18120   -  promoter       AmpR promoter: bla
