[The description below was written by a language model from this plasmid's Addgene catalogue record and pLannotate feature annotations shown in this document.]
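Description:
pcDNA4/TO 3xFlag-m-PKD1 S4134D-2xMyc/His is an 18.2 kb mammalian expression plasmid built on the pcDNA4/TO/2xMyc/His backbone and carrying the full-length mouse Pkd1 coding sequence, which encodes polycystin-1 (PC1). It is propagated in E. coli through a high-copy ColE1/pUC-type origin with ampicillin selection (AmpR under its own bla promoter), and it also contains an f1 origin. For selection in mammalian cells it carries a Zeocin resistance cassette in which the Sh ble gene is preceded by both the SV40 early promoter and the bacterial EM7 promoter and is followed by the SV40 polyadenylation signal.

The roughly 13 kb Pkd1 open reading frame is driven by the CMV immediate-early enhancer and promoter and terminated by the bGH polyadenylation signal. Short tet operator matches lie directly downstream of the CMV promoter. This is the characteristic "TO" arrangement: transcription is constitutive in ordinary cells but can be repressed by Tet repressor and induced with tetracycline or doxycycline in cells that express TetR. According to the catalogue fields, the protein carries an N-terminal 3xFlag tag and C-terminal 2xMyc and 6xHis tags, although these tags are not individually annotated in the feature table.

The insert carries a serine-to-aspartate substitution described as a calmodulin binding mutation. The record is inconsistent about its position, giving S4134D in the plasmid name and S4144D in the mutation field. The construct is intended for eukaryotic expression of this PC1 mutant in studies of how calmodulin binding regulates polycystin-1 function, and the dual-end tags allow detection of the protein from either terminus.
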