Addgene plasmid #83453: pcDNA4/TO 3xFlag-m-PKD1 S4134D-2xMyc/His
Purpose: Full-length murine PC1 with a Calmodulin binding mutation for Eukaryotic Expression (1037)
Depositing lab: Thomas Weimbs. Publication: Regulation of Polycystin-1 Function by Calmodulin Binding. Doerr N, Wang Y, Kipp KR, Liu G, Benza JJ, Pletnev V, Pavlov TS, Staruschenko A, Mohieldin AM, Takahashi M, Nauli SM, Weimbs T. PLoS One. 2016 Aug 25;11(8):e0161525. doi: 10.1371/journal.pone.0161525. eCollection 2016. PONE-D-16-13986 PubMed 27560828.
Backbone
  Vector backbone: pcDNA4/TO/2xMyc/His
  Vector type: Mammalian Expression
  Selectable markers: Zeocin
Growth in bacteria
  Bacterial resistance: Ampicillin, 100 μg/mL
  Growth temperature: 37°C
  Growth strain: DH5alpha
  Copy number: High Copy
Gene/Insert
  Gene/Insert name: polycystin-1 (alt name: PKD1)
  Species: M. musculus (mouse)
  Mutation: S4144D
  Entrez Gene: Pkd1 (a.k.a. PC1, mFLJ00285)
  Tag / fusion protein: 3xFlag (N terminal on insert); 2xMyc (C terminal on insert); 6xHis (C terminal on insert)
Terms and licenses: Academic/Nonprofit Terms; Industry Terms: Not Available to Industry
How to cite: pcDNA4/TO 3xFlag-m-PKD1 S4134D-2xMyc/His was a gift from Thomas Weimbs (Addgene plasmid # 83453 ; http://n2t.net/addgene:83453 ; RRID:Addgene_83453)
