>Addgene plasmid #83453 | pcDNA4/TO 3xFlag-m-PKD1 S4134D-2xMyc/His | addgene partial sequence | sequence record 164699 | BGH-rev 5'-TAGAAGGCACAGTCGAGG-3'
ATGGTGATGGTGATGATGACCGGTATGCATATTCAGATCCTCTTCTGAGATGAGTTTTTGTTCGAAGGGC
CCCAGATCCTCTTCTGAGATGAGTTTTTGTTCACGTGCGGCCGCAGTGCTGCTGGGGTGGACCTTGTTAT
TAGGCCACAGGGACACCCTGTTGGGGCCTACAGTCTGATCCAGCCCCTGACTGGCCCGAGAAAGGCGGCT
GGGCAAAGCTGGCTGAGAGCCTGGGAAGCAGCCAGGGGAGGGAGAGGAAGGAGGTCCATTGTGCCCATGG
CCTCGAAGGCTCTGGAGTTGTTGCTCCAGCTGGTAGACGTCCTCTGTGGCCTGGTTGAGTCGGTCAAACT
GGACAAGCAGACTTTCAAACACAGCATGGAGGCGAGAGGGCTCTGGTTCCAGCTTCAGCGTCGAGCGGCT
TAAGCTGGCGCTTGGCCCGTCTGGTTGGCTGGACGAGGTGGATGGGTGTGAAGCTTCTGAGCCTGAGCTA
GGTGGGAGCACAACTGGGGATGACTTGGAGCCCCTGGATGAGCGGGAAGGCAGTGGATCCATTCCTTCAA
AGCGGACTTTGTGGCGGAACTCCTTGACCTTGTCGAAGCCCATCCAGAGCCGAAGCCTACGCAGGAAAAG
CTCCACCATCTCATAGTCCTGGGGTTCCCATGCTGGGCGGTAGAGCTCGCCACGCAAGGCGTGGTACCGC
CAACGCAGGAGGATAGCCCCTAACCTCAGGGCACCCCACACTCGCAGAGCCCAGAGCCCCACACACAGCA
GAGGGGACAGGTACCAGGACTCTGAAGGGCACAGAGTGGGGACCCTCGCCCCAGGGCACAGCACCAGGAA
GGCACGGGCCATGTTGTAGAGAGTGTCAGCACCAGAGGAAATAAGCAGGATGGCCATCTGTGCATAGGCC
ACACCAAGCAGCACCAGGCCCAAGGTGGCTCCCATGA
