>Addgene plasmid #83453 | pcDNA4/TO 3xFlag-m-PKD1 S4134D-2xMyc/His | addgene partial sequence | sequence record 165810 | LNCX 5'-AGCTCGTTTAGTGAACCGTCAGATC-3'
GACCTCCATAGAAGACACCGGGACCGATCCAGCCTCCGGACTCTAGCGTTTAAACTTAAGCTTGGTACCG
AGCTCGGATCCACTAGTCCAGTGTGGTGGGGCCCTGCAGATATCCAGCACAGTGGCG
